Addgene plasmid #11238: pCMV human IRS-1 CAAX
Depositing lab: Ronald Kahn. Depositing organization: Joslin Diabetes Center. Publication: Cellular compartmentalization in insulin action: altered signaling by a lipid-modified IRS-1. Kriauciunas KM, Myers MG, Kahn CR. Mol Cell Biol. 2000 Sep . 20(18):6849-59. 10.1128/MCB.20.18.6849-6859.2000 PubMed 10958681.
Backbone
  Vector backbone: pCMV histidinol
  Backbone size w/o insert (bp): 7583
  Vector type: Mammalian Expression
  Selectable markers: histidinol
Growth in bacteria
  Bacterial resistance: Ampicillin, 100 μg/mL
  Growth temperature: 37°C
  Growth strain: XL1 Blue
  Copy number: High Copy
Gene/Insert
  Gene/Insert name: IRS-1 (alt names: Insulin Receptor Substrate 1; IRS1)
  Species: H. sapiens (human)
  Insert size (bp): 5800
  Mutation: C-terminal prenylation motif makes IRS-1 localize to the cell membrane.
  GenBank ID: NM_005544
  Entrez Gene: IRS1 (a.k.a. HIRS-1)
  Tag / fusion protein: CAAX (C terminal on insert)
  Cloning method: Restriction Enzyme; 5′ cloning site SacI (not destroyed); 3′ cloning site SalI (not destroyed)
  Sequencing primers: 5′ CMV-F
Terms and licenses: Academic/Nonprofit Terms; Industry Terms: Not Available to Industry
Depositor comments: pCMV human IRS-1 was cut with ApaLI and SalI. A 5' IRS-1 oligo at bp4746 (amino acid 1242) and 3'IRS-1 oligo with 3' IRS-1 sequence fused to the p21ras CAAX prenylation motif (CMSCKCVLS) were used for PCR and the insert was ligated into pCMV human IRS-1. Select cells expressing plasmid with approximately 5mM histidinol (Sigma), depending on the cell type.
How to cite: pCMV human IRS-1 CAAX was a gift from Ronald Kahn (Addgene plasmid # 11238 ; http://n2t.net/addgene:11238 ; RRID:Addgene_11238)
