[The description below was written by a language model from this plasmid's Addgene catalogue record.]
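Description:
pCMV human IRS-1 CAAX is a mammalian expression plasmid built on the pCMV histidinol backbone (about 7.6 kb without insert). It carries a roughly 5.8 kb human insulin receptor substrate 1 (IRS1) insert cloned between SacI and SalI sites, both of which are preserved. The backbone name and the use of a CMV forward sequencing primer indicate that expression is driven by the cytomegalovirus immediate-early promoter, which gives strong constitutive transcription in most mammalian cell lines. The plasmid is maintained in E. coli as a high-copy, ampicillin-resistant replicon. In mammalian cells, transfectants are selected with histidinol rather than the more common neomycin or puromycin markers, which can help when cells already carry other resistance genes. The record does not include a feature table, so the origin of replication, polyadenylation signal and the gene conferring histidinol resistance are not stated.

The defining modification is at the C-terminus of IRS-1. The 3′ end of the coding sequence in the parental pCMV human IRS-1 plasmid was replaced with a PCR fragment that fuses the end of IRS-1 to the CAAX prenylation motif from p21ras. Prenylation of this motif attaches a lipid anchor, so IRS-1 is localized to the cell membrane. The associated study concerns cellular compartmentalization in insulin action. Accordingly, the construct is suited to comparing the lipid-modified protein with wild-type IRS-1, to test how forced membrane localization of this adaptor alters downstream insulin signaling. It can be used in transient transfections or in stable histidinol-selected lines.
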