>Addgene plasmid #11238 | pCMV human IRS-1 CAAX | addgene partial sequence | sequence record 18213 | CMV-F 5'-CGCAAATGGGCGGTAGGCGTG-3'
TGTTTTTCGGAGCCTCCCTCTGCTCAGCGTTGGTGGTGGCGGTGGCAGCATGGCGAGCCCTCCGGAGAGC
GATGGCTTCTCGGACGTGCGCAAGGTGGGCTACCTGCGCAAACCCAAGAGCATGCACAAACGCTTCTTCG
TACTGCGCGCGGCCAGCGAGGCTGGGGGCCCGGCGCGCCTCGAGTACTACGAGAACGAGAAGAAGTGGCG
GCACAAGTCGAGCGCCCCCAAACGCTCGATCCCCCTTGAGAGCTGCTTCAACATCAACAAGCGGGCTGAC
TCCAAGAACAAGCACCTGGTGGCTCTCTACACCCGGGACGAGCACTTTGCCATCGCGGCGGACAGCGAGG
CCGAGCAAGACAGCTGGTACCAGGCTCTCCTACAGCTGCACAACCGTGCTAAGGGCCACCACGACGGAGC
TGCGGCCCTCGGGGCGGGAGGTGGTGGGGGCAGCTGCAGCGGCAGCTCCGGCCTTGGTGAGGCTGGGGAG
GACTTGAGCTACGGTGACGTGCCCCCAGGACCCGCATTCAAAGAGGTCTGGCAAGTGATCC
